LOCUS       Exported 3552 bp ds-DNA circular SYN 12-MAY-2021
DEFINITION  Gateway Cloning compatible entry vector for the human CTSL gene..
ACCESSION   .
VERSION     .
KEYWORDS    pDONR221-CTSL
SOURCE      synthetic DNA construct
  ORGANISM  synthetic DNA construct
REFERENCE   1 (bases 1 to 3552)
  AUTHORS   Chavez Lab
  TITLE     Coronavirus host receptors and proteases
  JOURNAL   Unpublished
REFERENCE   2 (bases 1 to 3552)
  AUTHORS   .
  TITLE     Direct Submission
  JOURNAL   Exported May 12, 2021 from SnapGene Server 1.1.58
            http://www.snapgene.com
FEATURES             Location/Qualifiers
     source          1..3552
                     /organism="synthetic DNA construct"
                     /mol_type="other DNA"
     primer_bind     92..109
                     /label=L4440
                     /note="L4440 vector, forward primer"
     terminator      268..295
                     /label=rrnB T2 terminator
                     /note="transcription terminator T2 from the E. coli rrnB
                     gene"
     terminator      387..473
                     /gene="Escherichia coli rrnB"
                     /label=rrnB T1 terminator
                     /note="transcription terminator T1 from the E. coli rrnB
                     gene"
     primer_bind     522..544
                     /label=M13/pUC Forward
                     /note="In lacZ gene"
     primer_bind     536..553
                     /label=M13 Forward
                     /note="In lacZ gene. Also called M13-F20 or M13 (-21)
                     Forward"
     primer_bind     537..553
                     /label=M13 fwd
                     /note="common sequencing primer, one of multiple similar
                     variants"
     protein_bind    569..668
                     /gene="mutant version of attL"
                     /label=attL1
                     /bound_moiety="LR Clonase(TM)"
                     /note="recombination site for the Gateway(R) LR reaction"
     protein_bind    complement(1677..1776)
                     /gene="mutant version of attL"
                     /label=attL2
                     /bound_moiety="LR Clonase(TM)"
                     /note="recombination site for the Gateway(R) LR reaction"
     primer_bind     complement(1793..1812)
                     /label=T7
                     /note="T7 promoter, forward primer"
     promoter        complement(1794..1812)
                     /label=T7 promoter
                     /note="promoter for bacteriophage T7 RNA polymerase"
     primer_bind     complement(1935..1954)
                     /label=pENTR-R
                     /note="pENTR vectors, reverse primer"
     CDS             1946..2755
                     /codon_start=1
                     /gene="aph(3')-Ia"
                     /product="aminoglycoside phosphotransferase"
                     /label=KanR
                     /note="confers resistance to kanamycin in bacteria or G418
                     (Geneticin(R)) in eukaryotes"
                     /translation="MSHIQRETSRPRLNSNMDADLYGYKWARDNVGQSGATIYRLYGKP
                     DAPELFLKHGKGSVANDVTDEMVRLNWLTEFMPLPTIKHFIRTPDDAWLLTTAIPGKTA
                     FQVLEEYPDSGENIVDALAVFLRRLHSIPVCNCPFNSDRVFRLAQAQSRMNNGLVDASD
                     FDDERNGWPVEQVWKEMHKLLPFSPDSVVTHGDFSLDNLIFDEGKLIGCIDVGRVGIAD
                     RYQDLAILWNCLGEFSPSLQKRLFQKYGIDNPDMNKLQFHLMLDEFF"
     primer_bind     complement(2013..2032)
                     /label=Kan-R
                     /note="Kanamycin resistance gene, reverse primer"
     rep_origin      2902..3490
                     /direction=RIGHT
                     /label=ori
                     /note="high-copy-number ColE1/pMB1/pBR322/pUC origin of
                     replication"
     primer_bind     3391..3410
                     /label=pBR322ori-F
                     /note="pBR322 origin, forward primer"
ORIGIN
        1 ctttcctgcg ttatcccctg attctgtgga taaccgtatt accgcctttg agtgagctga
       61 taccgctcgc cgcagccgaa cgaccgagcg cagcgagtca gtgagcgagg aagcggaaga
      121 gcgcccaata cgcaaaccgc ctctccccgc gcgttggccg attcattaat gcagctggca
      181 cgacaggttt cccgactgga aagcgggcag tgagcgcaac gcaattaata cgcgtaccgc
      241 tagccaggaa gagtttgtag aaacgcaaaa aggccatccg tcaggatggc cttctgctta
      301 gtttgatgcc tggcagttta tggcgggcgt cctgcccgcc accctccggg ccgttgcttc
      361 acaacgttca aatccgctcc cggcggattt gtcctactca ggagagcgtt caccgacaaa
      421 caacagataa aacgaaaggc ccagtcttcc gactgagcct ttcgttttat ttgatgcctg
      481 gcagttccct actctcgcgt taacgctagc atggatgttt tcccagtcac gacgttgtaa
      541 aacgacggcc agtcttaagc tcgggcccca aataatgatt ttattttgac tgatagtgac
      601 ctgttcgttg caacaaattg atgagcaatg cttttttata atgccaactt tgtacaaaaa
      661 agcaggctac aaaatgaatc ctacactcat ccttgctgcc ttttgcctgg gaattgcctc
      721 agctactcta acatttgatc acagtttaga ggcacagtgg accaagtgga aggcgatgca
      781 caacagatta tacggcatga atgaagaagg atggaggaga gcagtgtggg agaagaacgt
      841 gaagatgatt gaactgcaca atcaggaata cagggaaggg aaacacagct tcacaatggc
      901 catgaacgcc tttggagaca tgaccagtga agaattcagg caggtgatga atggctttca
      961 aaaccgtaag cccaggaagg ggaaagtgtt ccaggaacct ctgttttatg aggcccccag
     1021 atctgtggat tggagagaga aaggctacgt gactcctgtg aagaatcagg gtcagtgtgg
     1081 ttcttgttgg gcttttagtg ctactggtgc tcttgaagga cagatgttcc ggaaaactgg
     1141 gaggcttatc tcactgagtg agcagaatct ggtagactgc tctgggcctc aaggcaatga
     1201 aggctgcaat ggtggcctaa tggattatgc tttccagtat gttcaggata atggaggcct
     1261 ggactctgag gaatcctatc catatgaggc aacagaagaa tcctgtaagt acaatcccaa
     1321 gtattctgtt gctaatgaca ccggctttgt ggacatccct aagcaggaga aggccctgat
     1381 gaaggcagtt gcaactgtgg ggcccatttc tgttgctatt gatgcaggtc atgagtcctt
     1441 cctgttctat aaagaaggca tttattttga gccagactgt agcagtgaag acatggatca
     1501 tggtgtgctg gtggttggct acggatttga aagcacagaa tcagataaca ataaatattg
     1561 gctggtgaag aacagctggg gtgaagaatg gggcatgggt ggctacgtaa agatggccaa
     1621 agaccggaga aaccattgtg gaattgcctc agcagccagc taccccactg tgtagaaccc
     1681 agctttcttg tacaaagttg gcattataag aaagcattgc ttatcaattt gttgcaacga
     1741 acaggtcact atcagtcaaa ataaaatcat tatttgccat ccagctgata tcccctatag
     1801 tgagtcgtat tacatggtca tagctgtttc ttggcagctc tggcccgtgt ctcaaaatct
     1861 ctgatgttac attgcacaag ataaaaatat atcatcatga acaataaaac tgtctgctta
     1921 cataaacagt aatacaaggg gtgttatgag ccatattcaa cgggaaacgt cgaggccgcg
     1981 attaaattcc aacatggatg ctgatttata tgggtataaa tgggctcgcg ataatgtcgg
     2041 gcaatcaggt gcgacaatct atcgcttgta tgggaagccc gatgcgccag agttgtttct
     2101 gaaacatggc aaaggtagcg ttgccaatga tgttacagat gagatggtca gactaaactg
     2161 gctgacggaa tttatgcctc ttccgaccat caagcatttt atccgtactc ctgatgatgc
     2221 atggttactc accactgcga tccccggaaa aacagcattc caggtattag aagaatatcc
     2281 tgattcaggt gaaaatattg ttgatgcgct ggcagtgttc ctgcgccggt tgcattcgat
     2341 tcctgtttgt aattgtcctt ttaacagcga tcgcgtattt cgtctcgctc aggcgcaatc
     2401 acgaatgaat aacggtttgg ttgatgcgag tgattttgat gacgagcgta atggctggcc
     2461 tgttgaacaa gtctggaaag aaatgcataa acttttgcca ttctcaccgg attcagtcgt
     2521 cactcatggt gatttctcac ttgataacct tatttttgac gaggggaaat taataggttg
     2581 tattgatgtt ggacgagtcg gaatcgcaga ccgataccag gatcttgcca tcctatggaa
     2641 ctgcctcggt gagttttctc cttcattaca gaaacggctt tttcaaaaat atggtattga
     2701 taatcctgat atgaataaat tgcagtttca tttgatgctc gatgagtttt tctaatcaga
     2761 attggttaat tggttgtaac actggcagag cattacgctg acttgacggg acggcgcaag
     2821 ctcatgacca aaatccctta acgtgagtta cgcgtcgttc cactgagcgt cagaccccgt
     2881 agaaaagatc aaaggatctt cttgagatcc tttttttctg cgcgtaatct gctgcttgca
     2941 aacaaaaaaa ccaccgctac cagcggtggt ttgtttgccg gatcaagagc taccaactct
     3001 ttttccgaag gtaactggct tcagcagagc gcagatacca aatactgttc ttctagtgta
     3061 gccgtagtta ggccaccact tcaagaactc tgtagcaccg cctacatacc tcgctctgct
     3121 aatcctgtta ccagtggctg ctgccagtgg cgataagtcg tgtcttaccg ggttggactc
     3181 aagacgatag ttaccggata aggcgcagcg gtcgggctga acggggggtt cgtgcacaca
     3241 gcccagcttg gagcgaacga cctacaccga actgagatac ctacagcgtg agctatgaga
     3301 aagcgccacg cttcccgaag ggagaaaggc ggacaggtat ccggtaagcg gcagggtcgg
     3361 aacaggagag cgcacgaggg agcttccagg gggaaacgcc tggtatcttt atagtcctgt
     3421 cgggtttcgc cacctctgac ttgagcgtcg atttttgtga tgctcgtcag gggggcggag
     3481 cctatggaaa aacgccagca acgcggcctt tttacggttc ctggcctttt gctggccttt
     3541 tgctcacatg tt
//
