[The description below was written by a language model from this plasmid's Addgene catalogue record and the feature table of its GenBank file.]
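Description:
pDONR221-CTSL is a 3,552 bp Gateway entry clone built on the pDONR221 backbone and carrying the human CTSL gene, which encodes cathepsin L (also known as CATL, CTSL1 or MEP). It is a bacterial cloning plasmid rather than an expression vector. It replicates in E. coli from a high-copy ColE1/pUC-type origin and is selected with kanamycin through the aph(3')-Ia aminoglycoside phosphotransferase gene.

The feature table does not annotate the CTSL insert itself, but it places attL1 and attL2 sites on either side of a roughly 1 kb unannotated interval where the insert presumably sits. These attL sites are the substrates for LR Clonase, so the insert can be moved directionally into any attR-containing destination vector to make an expression construct with whatever promoter, tags or delivery system that vector provides. No eukaryotic promoter, tag or reporter is recorded in the entry clone. The rrnB T1 and T2 terminators lie upstream of attL1 and shield the cassette from read-through transcription from the backbone. A T7 promoter sits just beyond attL2, oriented back toward the insert. M13 forward and reverse primer sites are the recorded sequencing primers for checking the insert.

The associated record title refers to coronavirus host receptors and proteases, which suggests the plasmid belongs to a set of host-factor clones for that work. The depositors' note about recombination concerns the lentiviral pLEX307 destination backbone (between LTRs) used in related constructs. They also report occasional recombination between Gateway sites and advise confirming insert and plasmid integrity by sequencing and restriction digest.
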