Addgene plasmid #158444: pDONR221-CTSL
Purpose: Gateway Cloning compatible entry vector for the human CTSL gene.
Depositing lab: Alejandro Chavez & Sho Iketani. Depositing organization: Columbia University.
Backbone
  Vector backbone: pDONR221
  Vector type: Gateway entry vector
Growth in bacteria
  Bacterial resistance: Kanamycin, 50 μg/mL
  Growth temperature: 30°C
  Growth strain: NEB Stable
  Copy number: High Copy
Gene/Insert
  Gene/Insert name: CTSL
  Species: H. sapiens (human)
  Entrez Gene: CTSL (a.k.a. CATL, CTSL1, MEP)
  Cloning method: Gateway Cloning
  Sequencing primers: 5′ M13F; 3′ M13R
Terms and licenses: Academic/Nonprofit Terms; Industry Terms: Not Available to Industry
Depositor comments: The authors have noticed that recombination within the pLEX307 backbone can occur. All users are advised to sequence the vectors and restriction digest them and run them on a gel to ensure they show the expected full length insert and plasmid size. In cases where recombination has occurred, it is typically between the viral LTR elements in the vector, although recombination between the gateway cloning sites has also been observed.
How to cite: pDONR221-CTSL was a gift from Alejandro Chavez & Sho Iketani (Addgene plasmid # 158444 ; http://n2t.net/addgene:158444 ; RRID:Addgene_158444)
